Addgene plasmid #89829: pSUPER-retro-puro-Smad4
Purpose: Knockdown human Smad4 expression in human mammalian cells
Depositing lab: Shengyu Yang. Depositing organization: H. Lee Moffitt Cancer Center and Research Institute. Publication: Fascin protein is critical for transforming growth factor beta protein-induced invasion and filopodia formation in spindle-shaped tumor cells. Sun J, He H, Xiong Y, Lu S, Shen J, Cheng A, Chang WC, Hou MF, Lancaster JM, Kim M, Yang S. J Biol Chem. 2011 Nov 11;286(45):38865-75. doi: 10.1074/jbc.M111.270413. Epub 2011 Sep 13. PubMed 21914811.
Backbone
  Vector backbone: pSUPER-puro
  Backbone manufacturer: oligoengine
  Backbone size w/o insert (bp): 4400
  Total vector size (bp): 4400
  Vector type: Retroviral
  Selectable markers: Puromycin
Growth in bacteria
  Bacterial resistance: Ampicillin, 100 μg/mL
  Growth temperature: 37°C
  Growth strain: NEB Stable
  Copy number: High Copy
Gene/Insert
  Gene/Insert name: Smad4 shRNA
  gRNA/shRNA sequence: GGTGTGCAGTTGGAATGTA
  Species: H. sapiens (human), M. musculus (mouse)
  GenBank ID: NM_005359.5
  Entrez Gene: SMAD4 (a.k.a. DPC4, JIP, MADH4, MYHRS)
Terms and licenses: Academic/Nonprofit Terms; Industry Terms: Not Available to Industry
How to cite: pSUPER-retro-puro-Smad4 was a gift from Shengyu Yang (Addgene plasmid # 89829 ; http://n2t.net/addgene:89829 ; RRID:Addgene_89829)
