[The description below was written by a language model from this plasmid's Addgene catalogue record and pLannotate feature annotations shown in this document.]
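Description:
pSUPER-retro-puro-Smad4 is a retroviral shRNA vector built on the OligoEngine pSUPER-puro backbone and designed to knock down SMAD4 (also known as DPC4/MADH4) in mammalian cells. The record lists both human and mouse as species for the insert, with the human transcript as the reference, and the stated purpose is knockdown in human cells. The payload is a short hairpin directed against a 19-nucleotide SMAD4 target. It is driven by the human H1 RNA promoter, a Pol III promoter that produces small, precisely terminated transcripts suited to processing into siRNA. The hairpin itself is not annotated in the feature table, but presumably lies in the short gap between the H1 promoter and the adjacent multiple cloning site fragment.

The proviral portion consists of a murine embryonic stem cell virus 5' LTR and Ψ packaging signal, a truncated MMLV gag region lacking its start codon, and a self-inactivating ΔU3 3' LTR. The genome can therefore be packaged in a helper cell line that supplies the viral proteins. After integration, LTR promoter activity is lost, leaving the internal promoters to act. The H1 cassette runs in the opposite orientation to the viral transcript. A mouse PGK promoter drives puromycin N-acetyltransferase, allowing selection of stably transduced cells. In bacteria the plasmid is maintained by a high-copy ColE1/pUC-type origin and ampicillin resistance, and the remaining lac, tet, rop and bom annotations are only backbone remnants. The catalogue gives a total size of 4,400 bp, whereas the sequenced record is 6,360 nt. The associated publication concerns TGF-β-induced invasion and filopodia formation in tumour cells, consistent with use of the plasmid to test SMAD4 dependence of that signalling.
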