Features (pLannotate 1.2.2; 21 found; start..end, strand, type, name):
      1..215     +  promoter       H1 promoter: human H1 RNA promoter
    276..302     +  misc_feature   MCS (fragment): pBluescript multiple cloning site
    319..735     -  CDS            gag (truncated): truncated Moloney murine leukemia virus (MMLV) gag gene lacking the start codon
    802..1143    -  misc_feature   MESV Ψ: packaging signal of murine embryonic stem cell virus
   1207..1723    -  LTR            5' LTR: 5' long terminal repeat from murine embryonic stem cell virus
   1765..1863    -  CDS            env (fragment): murine leukemia virus gPr80 envelope polyprotein precursor; env; proteolytically cleaved into gp70SU and p15TM subunits
   1864..2065    +  CDS            TcR (fragment): tetracycline efflux protein; tet; confers resistance to tetracycline
   2065..2214    +  CDS            lacZα (fragment): LacZα fragment of β-galactosidase; lacZ fragment
   2220..2319    -  misc_feature   bom (fragment): basis of mobility region from pBR322
   2421..2456    -  CDS            rop (fragment): Rop protein, which maintains plasmids at low copy number; rop
   2551..2655    +  promoter       AmpR promoter: bla
   2656..3516    +  CDS            AmpR: β-lactamase; bla; confers resistance to ampicillin, carbenicillin, and related antibiotics
   3687..4275    +  rep_origin     ori: high-copy-number ColE1/pMB1/pBR322/pUC origin of replication
   4458..4550    +  CDS            lacI (fragment): lac repressor; lacI; The lac repressor binds to the lac operator to inhibit transcription in E. coli. This inhibition can be relieved by adding lactose or isopropyl-β-D-thiogalactopyranoside (IPTG).
   4563..4584    +  protein_bind   CAP binding site: CAP binding activates transcription in the presence of cAMP. E. coli catabolite activator protein
   4599..4629    +  promoter       lac promoter: promoter for the E. coli lac operon
   4637..4653    +  protein_bind   lac operator: The lac repressor binds to the lac operator to inhibit transcription in E. coli. This inhibition can be relieved by adding lactose or isopropyl-β-D-thiogalactopyranoside (IPTG). lac repressor encoded by lacI
   4815..5109    -  LTR            3' LTR (ΔU3) (fragment): self-inactivating 3' long terminal repeat (LTR) from Moloney murine leukemia virus
   5106..5140    -  LTR            3' LTR (ΔU3) (fragment): self-inactivating 3' long terminal repeat (LTR) from Moloney murine leukemia virus
   5239..5838    -  CDS            PuroR: puromycin N-acetyltransferase; pac from Streptomyces alboniger; confers resistance to puromycin
   5863..6350    -  promoter       PGK promoter: mouse phosphoglycerate kinase 1 promoter
>Addgene plasmid #89829 | pSUPER-retro-puro-Smad4 | addgene full sequence | sequence record 178035 | Addgene NGS Result
GAACGCTGACGTCATCAACCCGCTCCAAGGAATCGCGGGCCCAGTGTCACTAGGCGGGAACACCCAGCGC
GCGTGCGCCCTGGCAGGAAGATGGCTGTGAGGGACAGGGGAGTGGCGCCCTGCAATATTTGCATGTCGCT
ATGTGTTCTGGGAAATCACCATAAACGTGAAATGTCTTTGGATTTGGGAATCTTATAAGTTCTGTATGAG
ACCACAGATCCCCGGTGTGCAGTTGGAATGTATTCAAGAGATACATTCCAACTGCACACCTTTTTAAGCT
TATCGATACCGTCGACCTCGAGAGATCGATCTAATTCCGGCGCCTAGAGAAGGAGTGAGGGCTGGATAAA
GGGAGGATCGAGGCGGGGTCGAACGAGGAGGTTCAAGGGGGAGAGACGGGGCGGATGGAGGAAGAGGAGG
CGGAGGCTTAGGGTGTACAAAGGGCTTGACCCAGGGAGGGGGGTCAAAAGCCAAGGCTTCCCAGGTCACG
ATGTAGGGGACCTGGTCTGGGTGTCCATGCGGGCCAGGTGAAAAGACCTTGATCTTAACCTGGGTGATGA
GGTCTCGGTTAAAGGTGCCGTCTCGCGGCCATCCGACGTTAAAGGTTGGCCATTCTGCAGAGCAGAAGGT
AACCCAACGTCTCTTCTTGACATCTACCGACTGGTTGTGAGCGATCCGCTCGACATCTTTCCAGTGACCT
AAGGTCAAACTTAAGGGAGTGGTAACAGTCTGGCCCTAATTTTCAGACAAATACAGAAACACAGTCAGAC
AGAGACAACACAGAACGATGCTGCAGCGCTGCAGCAGACAAGACGCGCGGCTTCGGTTCCAAACCGAAAG
CAAAAATTCAGACGGAGGCGGGAACTGTTTTAGGTTCTCGTCTCCTACCAGAACCACATATCCTGACGGG
GTCGGATTCCACATCGACTCCCTTCCTCAGGTCGGGCCACAAAAACGGCCCCCAAAGTCCCTGGGACGTC
TCCCAGGGTTGCGGCCGGGTGTTCAGAACTCGTCAGTTCCACCACGGGTCCGCCAGATACAGAGCTAGTT
AGCTAACTAGTACAGACGCAGGCGCAAACATTAGATGCCGGCACAAACACGCACAAAGACAGAGACAGAC
ACGAAACGACCGCTGGCCAGCTTACCTCCCGGCGGGGGGGTCGGTGGTCCCTGGGCAGGGGTCTCCAAAT
CTCGGTGGAACCTCCAAATGAAAGACCCCCGAGGTGGGCAGTCAATCAATCTGAGGAGACCCTCCCAAGG
ATCAGCGAGTCCACGATTCGGATGCAAACAGCAAGAGGCTTTATTGGGAATACGGGTACCCGGGCGACGC
AGTCTATCGGAGGACTGGCGCGCCGAGTGAGGGGTTGTGGGCTCTTTTATTGAGCTCGGGGAGCAGAAGC
GCGCGAACAGAAGCGAGAAGCGAACTGATTGGTTAGTTCAAATAAGGCACAGGGTCATTTCAGGTCCTTG
GGGCACCCTGGAAACATCTGATGGTTCTCTAGAAACTGCTGAGGGCGGGACCGCATCTGGGGACCATCTG
TTCTTGGCCCTGAGCCGGGGCAGGAACTGCTTACCACAGATATCCTGTTTGGCCCATATTCTGCTGTCTC
TCTGTTCCTAACCTTGATCTGAACTTCTCTATTCTCAGTTATGTATTTTCCATGCCTTGCAAAATGGCGT
TACTTAAGCTAGCTTGCCAAACCTACAGGTGGGGTCTTTCATTCCCCCCTTTTTCTGGAGACTAAATAAA
ATCTTTTATTTTATCTATGGCTCGTACTCTATAGGCTTCAGCTGGTGATATTGTTGAGTCAAAACTAGAG
CCTGGACCACTGATATCCTGTCTTTAACAAATTGGACTAATCGCCTCTACGCCGGACGCATCGTGGCCGG
CATCACCGGCGCCACAGGTGCGGTTGCTGGCGCCTATATCGCCGACATCACCGATGGGGAAGATCGGGCT
CGCCACTTCGGGCTCATGAGCGCTTGTTTCGGCGTGGGTATGGTGGCAGGCCCCGTGGCCGGGGGACTGT
TGGGCGCCATCTCCTTGCATGCACCATTCCTTGCGCCGTCGTTTTACAACGTCGTGACTGGGAAAACCCT
GGCGTTACCCAACTTAATCGCCTTGCAGCACATCCCCCTTTCGCCAGCTGGCGTAATAGCGAAGAGGCCC
GCACCGATCGCCCTTCCCAACAGTTGCGCAGCCTGAATGGCGAATGGCGCCTGATGCGGTATTTTCTCCT
TACGCATCTGTGCGGTATTTCACACCGCATATGGTGCACTCTCAGTACAATCTGCTCTGATGCCGCATAG
TTAAGCCAGCCCCGACACCCGCCAACACCCGCTGACGCGCCCTGACGGGCTTGTCTGCTCCCGGCATCCG
CTTACAGACAAGCTGTGACCGTCTCCGGGAGCTGCATGTGTCAGAGGTTTTCACCGTCATCACCGAAACG
CGCGAGACGAAAGGGCCTCGTGATACGCCTATTTTTATAGGTTAATGTCATGATAATAATGGTTTCTTAG
ACGTCAGGTGGCACTTTTCGGGGAAATGTGCGCGGAACCCCTATTTGTTTATTTTTCTAAATACATTCAA
ATATGTATCCGCTCATGAGACAATAACCCTGATAAATGCTTCAATAATATTGAAAAAGGAAGAGTATGAG
TATTCAACATTTCCGTGTCGCCCTTATTCCCTTTTTTGCGGCATTTTGCCTTCCTGTTTTTGCTCACCCA
GAAACGCTGGTGAAAGTAAAAGATGCTGAAGATCAGTTGGGTGCACGAGTGGGTTACATCGAACTGGATC
TCAACAGCGGTAAGATCCTTGAGAGTTTTCGCCCCGAAGAACGTTTTCCAATGATGAGCACTTTTAAAGT
TCTGCTATGTGGCGCGGTATTATCCCGTATTGACGCCGGGCAAGAGCAACTCGGTCGCCGCATACACTAT
TCTCAGAATGACTTGGTTGAGTACTCACCAGTCACAGAAAAGCATCTTACGGATGGCATGACAGTAAGAG
AATTATGCAGTGCTGCCATAACCATGAGTGATAACACTGCGGCCAACTTACTTCTGACAACGATCGGAGG
ACCGAAGGAGCTAACCGCTTTTTTGCACAACATGGGGGATCATGTAACTCGCCTTGATCGTTGGGAACCG
GAGCTGAATGAAGCCATACCAAACGACGAGCGTGACACCACGATGCCTGTAGCAATGGCAACAACGTTGC
GCAAACTATTAACTGGCGAACTACTTACTCTAGCTTCCCGGCAACAATTAATAGACTGGATGGAGGCGGA
TAAAGTTGCAGGACCACTTCTGCGCTCGGCCCTTCCGGCTGGCTGGTTTATTGCTGATAAATCTGGAGCC
GGTGAGCGTGGGTCTCGCGGTATCATTGCAGCACTGGGGCCAGATGGTAAGCCCTCCCGTATCGTAGTTA
TCTACACGACGGGGAGTCAGGCAACTATGGATGAACGAAATAGACAGATCGCTGAGATAGGTGCCTCACT
GATTAAGCATTGGTAACTGTCAGACCAAGTTTACTCATATATACTTTAGATTGATTTAAAACTTCATTTT
TAATTTAAAAGGATCTAGGTGAAGATCCTTTTTGATAATCTCATGACCAAAATCCCTTAACGTGAGTTTT
CGTTCCACTGAGCGTCAGACCCCGTAGAAAAGATCAAAGGATCTTCTTGAGATCCTTTTTTTCTGCGCGT
AATCTGCTGCTTGCAAACAAAAAAACCACCGCTACCAGCGGTGGTTTGTTTGCCGGATCAAGAGCTACCA
ACTCTTTTTCCGAAGGTAACTGGCTTCAGCAGAGCGCAGATACCAAATACTGTTCTTCTAGTGTAGCCGT
AGTTAGGCCACCACTTCAAGAACTCTGTAGCACCGCCTACATACCTCGCTCTGCTAATCCTGTTACCAGT
GGCTGCTGCCAGTGGCGATAAGTCGTGTCTTACCGGGTTGGACTCAAGACGATAGTTACCGGATAAGGCG
CAGCGGTCGGGCTGAACGGGGGGTTCGTGCACACAGCCCAGCTTGGAGCGAACGACCTACACCGAACTGA
GATACCTACAGCGTGAGCTATGAGAAAGCGCCACGCTTCCCGAAGGGAGAAAGGCGGACAGGTATCCGGT
AAGCGGCAGGGTCGGAACAGGAGAGCGCACGAGGGAGCTTCCAGGGGGAAACGCCTGGTATCTTTATAGT
CCTGTCGGGTTTCGCCACCTCTGACTTGAGCGTCGATTTTTGTGATGCTCGTCAGGGGGGCGGAGCCTAT
GGAAAAACGCCAGCAACGCGGCCTTTTTACGGTTCCTGGCCTTTTGCTGGCCTTTTGCTCACATGTTCTT
TCCTGCGTTATCCCCTGATTCTGTGGATAACCGTATTACCGCCTTTGAGTGAGCTGATACCGCTCGCCGC
AGCCGAACGACCGAGCGCAGCGAGTCAGTGAGCGAGGAAGCGGAAGAGCGCCCAATACGCAAACCGCCTC
TCCCCGCGCGTTGGCCGATTCATTAATGCAGCTGGCACGACAGGTTTCCCGACTGGAAAGCGGGCAGTGA
GCGCAACGCAATTAATGTGAGTTAGCTCACTCATTAGGCACCCCAGGCTTTACACTTTATGCTTCCGGCT
CGTATGTTGTGTGGAATTGTGAGCGGATAACAATTTCACAATTCTCCCCAGCTCTTTCTGCGCTGTCCAT
AATGAACTATTTCAGGAGTATTGGAGTATGTGGATTCAAAACAGTGGCTAATTGAGTCAGGATTACTTAA
TATTCGACTCCTACCCTCAGAATGTTGTTCTCCAACTTCAAGAAACTGTTACCCATGAAAGACCCCCGCT
GACGGGTAGTCAATCACTCAGAGGAGACCCTCCCAAGGAACAGCGAGACCACAAGTCGGATGCAACTGCA
AGAGGGTTTATTGGATACACGGGTACCCGGGCGACGCAGTCTATCGGAGGACTGGCGCGCCGAGTGAGGG
GTTGTGGGCTCTTTTATTGAGCTCGGGGAGCAGAAGCGCGCGAACAGAAGCGAGAAGCGAACTGATTGGT
TAGTTCAAATAAGGCACAGGGTCATTTCAGGTCCTTGGGGCACCCTGGAAACATCTGATGGTTCTCTAGC
TTGCCAAACCTACAGGTGGGGTCTTTCATTCCCCCCTTTTTCTGGAGACTAAATAAAATCTTTTATTTTA
TCGATGCATGGGGTCGTGCGCTCCTTTCGGTCGGGCGCTGCGGGTCGTGGGGCGGGCGTCAGGCACCGGG
CTTGCGGGTCATGCACCAGGTGCGCGGTCCTTCGGGCACCTCGACGTCGGCGGTGACGGTGAAGCCGAGC
CGCTCGTAGAAGGGGAGGTTGCGGGGCGCGGAGGTCTCCAGGAAGGCGGGCACCCCGGCGCGCTCGGCCG
CCTCCACTCCGGGGAGCACGACGGCGCTGCCCAGACCCTTGCCCTGGTGGTCGGGCGAGACGCCGACGGT
GGCCAGGAACCACGCGGGCTCCTTGGGCCGGTGCGGCGCCAGGAGGCCTTCCATCTGTTGCTGCGCGGCC
AGCCGGGAACCGCTCAACTCGGCCATGCGCGGGCCGATCTCGGCGAACACCGCCCCCGCTTCGACGCTCT
CCGGCGTGGTCCAGACCGCCACCGCGGCGCCGTCGTCCGCGACCCACACCTTGCCGATGTCGAGCCCGAC
GCGCGTGAGGAAGAGTTCTTGCAGCTCGGTGACCCGCTCGATGTGGCGGTCCGGATCGACGGTGTGGCGC
GTGGCGGGGTAGTCGGCGAACGCGGCGGCGAGGGTGCGTACGGCCCTGGGGACGTCGTCGCGGGTGGCGA
GGCGCACCGTGGGCTTGTACTCGGTCATGGTAAGCTAGCTTGGGCTGCAGGTCGAAAGGCCCGGAGATGA
GGAAGAGGAGAACAGCGCGGCAGACGTGCGCTTTTGAAGCGTGCAGAATGCCGGGCCTCCGGAGGACCTT
CGGGCGCCCGCCCCGCCCCTGAGCCCGCCCCCGGACCCACCCCTTCCCAGCCTCTGAGCCCAGAAAGCGA
AGGAGCAAAGCTGCTATTGGCCGCTGCCCCAAAGGCCTACCCGCTTCCATTGCTCAGCGGTGCTGTCCAT
CTGCACGAGACTAGTGAGACGTGCTACTTCCATTTGTCACGTCCTGCACGACGCGAGCTGCGGGGCGGGG
GGGAACTTCCTGACTAGGGGAGGAGTAGAAGGTGGCGCGAAGGGGCCACCAAAGAACGGAGCCGGTTGGC
GCCTACCGGTGGATGTGGAATGTGTGCGAGGCCAGAGGCCACTTGTGTAGCGCCAAGTGCCCAGCGGGGC
TGCTAAAGCGCATGCTCCAGACTGCCTTGGGAAAAGCGCCTCCCCTACCCGGTAGAATTC
